Addgene plasmid #137812: pPGK-T7/2-CD44s (fl)
Purpose: expression of CD44 proteins in mammalian cells
Depositing lab: Ursula Gunthert. Depositing organization: University Hospital of Basel. Publication: A novel antiapoptotic mechanism based on interference of Fas signaling by CD44 variant isoforms. Mielgo A, van Driel M, Bloem A, Landmann L, Gunthert U. Cell Death Differ. 2006 Mar;13(3):465-77. doi: 10.1038/sj.cdd.4401763. PubMed 16167069.
Backbone
  Vector backbone: mini pBR322
  Backbone manufacturer: lab Guenthert
  Backbone size w/o insert (bp): 4320
  Vector type: Mammalian Expression
  Selectable markers: Neomycin (select with G418) ; GFP
Growth in bacteria
  Bacterial resistance: Ampicillin, 100 μg/mL
  Growth temperature: 37°C
  Growth strain: DH5alpha
  Copy number: High Copy
Gene/Insert
  Gene/Insert name: CD44s (fl)
  Species: H. sapiens (human)
  Insert size (bp): 1090
  Mutation: full length, I186T and I253V on CD44
  Entrez Gene: CD44 (a.k.a. CDW44, CSPG8, ECM-III, ECMR-III, H-CAM, HCELL, HUTCH-1, HUTCH-I, Hermes-1, IN, LHR, MC56, MDU2, MDU3, MIC4, Pgp1)
  Promoter: PGK
  Tag / fusion protein: GFP (C terminal on insert)
  Cloning method: Restriction Enzyme; 5′ cloning site EcoR1 (unknown if destroyed); 3′ cloning site BamH1 (unknown if destroyed)
  Sequencing primers: 5′ GTAATACGACTCACTATAGG; 3′ GCTCACCATGGTGGCGACCG
Terms and licenses: Academic/Nonprofit Terms; Industry Terms: Not Available to Industry
Depositor comments: Addgene NGS result found mutations I186T and I253V when compared to CD44 [XP_016874074.1]. Depositor confirmed that this does not affect the function of the plasmid.
How to cite: pPGK-T7/2-CD44s (fl) was a gift from Ursula Gunthert (Addgene plasmid # 137812 ; http://n2t.net/addgene:137812 ; RRID:Addgene_137812)
