[The description below was written by a language model from this plasmid's Addgene catalogue record and pLannotate feature annotations shown in this document.]
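Description:
pPGK-T7/2-CD44s (fl) is a mammalian expression plasmid built on a minimal pBR322-derived backbone and designed to produce the standard (s) isoform of human CD44 as a fluorescent fusion protein. In bacteria it is maintained as a high-copy plasmid through a ColE1/pMB1-type origin and selected with ampicillin via the β-lactamase gene and its native promoter.

The expression cassette starts with the mouse phosphoglycerate kinase 1 (PGK) promoter, followed by a short SRα promoter remnant and a rabbit β-globin intron, an element commonly included to improve processing and accumulation of the transcript. A T7 promoter lies just upstream of the coding region and could support in vitro transcription or serve as a sequencing primer site. The full-length CD44s open reading frame, cloned between EcoRI and BamHI sites, is followed by EGFP, giving the C-terminal GFP tag described in the record, and the unit ends with an SV40 polyadenylation signal. Sequencing found two substitutions, I186T and I253V, relative to a reference CD44 protein; the depositor states these do not affect the function of the plasmid.

The catalogue lists neomycin (G418) and GFP as selectable markers, but the annotated 5,418-nt sequence shows only short fragments of an SV40 promoter and of the NeoR/KanR coding sequence. An intact G418 resistance cassette is therefore not evident from the feature table, and GFP fluorescence may be the more reliable way of identifying expressing cells. The stated purpose is expression of CD44 proteins in mammalian cells, and the associated publication concerns how CD44 variant isoforms interfere with Fas-mediated apoptotic signalling.
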