Features (pLannotate 1.2.2; 13 found; start..end, strand, type, name):
      1..500     +  promoter       PGK promoter: mouse phosphoglycerate kinase 1 promoter
    504..526     +  promoter       SRα promoter (fragment): hybrid promoter consisting of the SV40 early promoter plus part of the long terminal repeat of human T-lymphotrophic virus 1
    550..1122    +  intron         β-globin intron: intron from rabbit β-globin gene
   1177..1195    +  promoter       T7 promoter: promoter for bacteriophage T7 RNA polymerase
   1217..2299    +  CDS            CD44: CD44_PAPHA - Experimental evidence at protein level: Swiss-Prot protein existence level 1. Cell-surface receptor that plays a role in cell-cell interactions, cell adhesion and migration, helping them to sense and respond to changes in the tissue microenvironment. Participates thereby in a wide variety of cellular functions including the activation, recirculation and homing of T-lymphocytes, hematopoiesis, inflammation and response to bacterial infection. Engages, through its ectodomain, extracellular matrix components such as hyaluronan/HA, collagen, growth factors, cytokines or proteases and
   2321..3040    +  CDS            EGFP: the original enhanced GFP (Yang et al., 1996) mammalian codon-optimized
   3074..3195    +  polyA_signal   SV40 poly(A) signal: SV40 polyadenylation signal
   3237..3341    +  promoter       AmpR promoter: bla
   3342..4202    +  CDS            AmpR: β-lactamase; bla; confers resistance to ampicillin, carbenicillin, and related antibiotics
   4373..4961    +  rep_origin     ori: high-copy-number ColE1/pMB1/pBR322/pUC origin of replication
   5144..5190    +  CDS            lacI (fragment): lac repressor; lacI; The lac repressor binds to the lac operator to inhibit transcription in E. coli. This inhibition can be relieved by adding lactose or isopropyl-β-D-thiogalactopyranoside (IPTG).
   5198..5216    +  promoter       SV40 promoter (fragment): SV40 enhancer and early promoter
   5223..5409    +  CDS            NeoR/KanR (fragment): aminoglycoside phosphotransferase from Tn5; aph(3')-II (or nptII); confers resistance to neomycin, kanamycin, and G418 (Geneticin®)
>Addgene plasmid #137812 | pPGK-T7/2-CD44s (fl) | addgene full sequence | sequence record 315004 | Addgene NGS Result
GGGTAGGGGAGGCGCTTTTCCCAAGGCAGTCTGGAGCATGCGCTTTAGCAGCCCCGCTGGGCACTTGGCG
CTACACAAGTGGCCTCTGGCCTCGCACACATTCCACATCCACCGGTAGGCGCCAACCGGCTCCGTTCTTT
GGTGGCCCCTTCGCGCCACCTTCTACTCCTCCCCTAGTCAGGAAGTTCCCCCCCGCCCCGCAGCTCGCGT
CGTGCAGGACGTGACAAATGGAAGTAGCACGTCTCACTAGTCTCGTGCAGATGGACAGCACCGCTGAGCA
ATGGAAGCGGGTAGGCCTTTGGGGCAGCGGCCAATAGCAGCTTTGCTCCTTCGCTTTCTGGGCTCAGAGG
CTGGGAAGGGGTGGGTCCGGGGGCGGGCTCAGGGGCGGGCTCAGGGGCGGGGCGGGCGCCCGAAGGTCCT
CCGGAGGCCCGGCATTCTGCACGCTTCAAAAGCGCACGTCTGCCGCGCTGTTCTCCTCTTCCTCATCTCC
GGGCCTTTCGACCCCTAGGCTTTTGCAAAAAGCTCCGGATCGATCCTGAGAACTTCAGGGTGAGTTTGGG
GACCCTTGATTGTTCTTTCTTTTTCGCTATTGTAAAATTCATGTTATATGGAGGGGGCAAAGTTTTCAGG
GTGTTGTTTAGAATGGGAAGATGTCCCTTGTATCACCATGGACCCTCATGATAATTTTGTTTCTTTCACT
TTCTACTCTGTTGACAACCATTGTCTCCTCTTATTTTCTTTTCATTTTCTGTAACTTTTTCGTTAAACTT
TAGCTTGCATTTGTAACGAATTTTTAAATTCACTTTTGTTTATTTGTCAGATTGTAAGTACTTTCTCTAA
TCACTTTTTTTTCAAGGCAATCAGGGTATATTATATTGTACTTCAGCACAGTTTTAGAGAACAATTGTTA
TAATTAAATGATAAGGTAGAATATTTCTGCATATAAATTCTGGCTGGCGTGGAAATATTCTTATTGGTAG
AAACAACTACATCCTGGTCATCATCCTGCCTTTCTCTTTATGGTTACAATGATATACACTGTTTGAGATG
AGGATAAAATACTCTGAGTCCAAACCGGGCCCCTCTGCTAACCATGTTCATGCCTTCTTCTTTTTCCTAC
AGCTCCTGGGCAACGTGCTGGTTATTGTGCTGTCTCATCATTTTGGCAAAGAATTGTAATACGACTCACT
ATAGGGCGAATTCCGCTCCGGACACCATGGACAAGTTTTGGTGGCACGCAGCCTGGGGACTCTGCCTCGT
GCCGCTGAGCCTGGCGCAGATCGATTTGAATATAACCTGCCGCTTTGCAGGTGTATTCCACGTGGAGAAA
AATGGTCGCTACAGCATCTCTCGGACGGAGGCCGCTGACCTCTGCAAGGCTTTCAATAGCACCTTGCCCA
CAATGGCCCAGATGGAGAAAGCTCTGAGCATCGGATTTGAGACCTGCAGGTATGGGTTCATAGAAGGGCA
CGTGGTGATTCCCCGGATCCACCCCAACTCCATCTGTGCAGCAAACAACACAGGGGTGTACATCCTCACA
TCCAACACCTCCCAGTATGACACATATTGCTTCAATGCTTCAGCTCCACCTGAAGAAGATTGTACATCAG
TCACAGACCTGCCCAATGCCTTTGATGGACCAATTACCACAACTATTGTTAACCGTGATGGCACCCGCTA
TGTCCAGAAAGGAGAATACAGAACGAATCCTGAAGACATCTACCCCAGCAACCCTACTGATGATGACGTG
AGCAGCGGCTCCTCCAGTGAAAGGAGCAGCACTTCAGGAGGTTACATCTTTTACACCTTTTCTACTGTAC
ACCCCATCCCAGACGAAGACAGTCCCTGGGTCACCGACAGCACAGACAGAATCCCTGCTACCAGAGACCA
AGACACATTCCACCCCAGTGGGGGGTCCCATACCACTCATGGATCTGAATCAGATGGACACTCACATGGG
AGTCAAGAAGGTGGAGCAAACACAACCTCTGGTCCTATAAGGACACCCCAAATTCCAGAATGGCTGATCA
TCTTGGCATCCCTCTTGGCCTTGGCTTTGATTCTTGCAGTTTGCATTGCAGTCAACAGTCGAAGAAGGTG
TGGGCAGAAGAAAAAGCTAGTGATCAACAGTGGCAATGGAGCTGTGGAGGACAGAAAGCCAAGTGGACTC
AACGGAGAGGCCAGCAAGTCTCAGGAAATGGTGCATTTGGTGAACAAGGAGTCGTCAGAAACTCCAGACC
AGTTTATGACAGCTGATGAGACAAGGAACCTGCAGAATGTGGACATGAAGATTGGGGTAGATCCCCGGCC
GGTCGCCACCATGGTGAGCAAGGGCGAGGAGCTGTTCACCGGGGTGGTGCCCATCCTGGTCGAGCTGGAC
GGCGACGTAAACGGCCACAAGTTCAGCGTGTCCGGCGAGGGCGAGGGCGATGCCACCTACGGCAAGCTGA
CCCTGAAGTTCATCTGCACCACCGGCAAGCTGCCCGTGCCCTGGCCCACCCTCGTGACCACCCTGACCTA
CGGCGTGCAGTGCTTCAGCCGCTACCCCGACCACATGAAGCAGCACGACTTCTTCAAGTCCGCCATGCCC
GAAGGCTACGTCCAGGAGCGCACCATCTTCTTCAAGGACGACGGCAACTACAAGACCCGCGCCGAGGTGA
AGTTCGAGGGCGACACCCTGGTGAACCGCATCGAGCTGAAGGGCATCGACTTCAAGGAGGACGGCAACAT
CCTGGGGCACAAGCTGGAGTACAACTACAACAGCCACAACGTCTATATCATGGCCGACAAGCAGAAGAAC
GGCATCAAGGTGAACTTCAAGATCCGCCACAACATCGAGGACGGCAGCGTGCAGCTCGCCGACCACTACC
AGCAGAACACCCCCATCGGCGACGGCCCCGTGCTGCTGCCCGACAACCACTACCTGAGCACCCAGTCCGC
CCTGAGCAAAGACCCCAACGAGAAGCGCGATCACATGGTCCTGCTGGAGTTCGTGACCGCCGCCGGGATC
ACTCTCGGCATGGACGAGCTGTACAAGTAAAGCGGCCGCGAGATCCAGATCTTATTAAAGCAGAACTTGT
TTATTGCAGCTTATAATGGTTACAAATAAAGCAATAGCATCACAAATTTCACAAATAAAGCATTTTTTTC
ACTGCATTCTAGTTGTGGTTTGTCCAAACTCATCAATGTATCTTATCATGTCTGGTCGAGCAGGTGGCAC
TTTTCGGGGAAATGTGCGCGGAACCCCTATTTGTTTATTTTTCTAAATACATTCAAATATGTATCCGCTC
ATGAGACAATAACCCTGATAAATGCTTCAATAATATTGAAAAAGGAAGAGTATGAGTATTCAACATTTCC
GTGTCGCCCTTATTCCCTTTTTTGCGGCATTTTGCCTTCCTGTTTTTGCTCACCCAGAAACGCTGGTGAA
AGTAAAAGATGCTGAAGATCAGTTGGGTGCACGAGTGGGTTACATCGAACTGGATCTCAACAGCGGTAAG
ATCCTTGAGAGTTTTCGCCCCGAAGAACGTTTTCCAATGATGAGCACTTTTAAAGTTCTGCTATGTGGCG
CGGTATTATCCCGTATTGACGCCGGGCAAGAGCAACTCGGTCGCCGCATACACTATTCTCAGAATGACTT
GGTTGAGTACTCACCAGTCACAGAAAAGCATCTTACGGATGGCATGACAGTAAGAGAATTATGCAGTGCT
GCCATAACCATGAGTGATAACACTGCGGCCAACTTACTTCTGACAACGATCGGAGGACCGAAGGAGCTAA
CCGCTTTTTTGCACAACATGGGGGATCATGTAACTCGCCTTGATCGTTGGGAACCGGAGCTGAATGAAGC
CATACCAAACGACGAGCGTGACACCACGATGCCTGTAGCAATGGCAACAACGTTGCGCAAACTATTAACT
GGCGAACTACTTACTCTAGCTTCCCGGCAACAATTAATAGACTGGATGGAGGCGGATAAAGTTGCAGGAC
CACTTCTGCGCTCGGCCCTTCCGGCTGGCTGGTTTATTGCTGATAAATCTGGAGCCGGTGAGCGTGGGTC
TCGCGGTATCATTGCAGCACTGGGGCCAGATGGTAAGCCCTCCCGTATCGTAGTTATCTACACGACGGGG
AGTCAGGCAACTATGGATGAACGAAATAGACAGATCGCTGAGATAGGTGCCTCACTGATTAAGCATTGGT
AACTGTCAGACCAAGTTTACTCATATATACTTTAGATTGATTTAAAACTTCATTTTTAATTTAAAAGGAT
CTAGGTGAAGATCCTTTTTGATAATCTCATGACCAAAATCCCTTAACGTGAGTTTTCGTTCCACTGAGCG
TCAGACCCCGTAGAAAAGATCAAAGGATCTTCTTGAGATCCTTTTTTTCTGCGCGTAATCTGCTGCTTGC
AAACAAAAAAACCACCGCTACCAGCGGTGGTTTGTTTGCCGGATCAAGAGCTACCAACTCTTTTTCCGAA
GGTAACTGGCTTCAGCAGAGCGCAGATACCAAATACTGTTCTTCTAGTGTAGCCGTAGTTAGGCCACCAC
TTCAAGAACTCTGTAGCACCGCCTACATACCTCGCTCTGCTAATCCTGTTACCAGTGGCTGCTGCCAGTG
GCGATAAGTCGTGTCTTACCGGGTTGGACTCAAGACGATAGTTACCGGATAAGGCGCAGCGGTCGGGCTG
AACGGGGGGTTCGTGCACACAGCCCAGCTTGGAGCGAACGACCTACACCGAACTGAGATACCTACAGCGT
GAGCTATGAGAAAGCGCCACGCTTCCCGAAGGGAGAAAGGCGGACAGGTATCCGGTAAGCGGCAGGGTCG
GAACAGGAGAGCGCACGAGGGAGCTTCCAGGGGGAAACGCCTGGTATCTTTATAGTCCTGTCGGGTTTCG
CCACCTCTGACTTGAGCGTCGATTTTTGTGATGCTCGTCAGGGGGGCGGAGCCTATGGAAAAACGCCAGC
AACGCGGCCTTTTTACGGTTCCTGGCCTTTTGCTGGCCTTTTGCTCACATGTTCTTTCCTGCGTTATCCC
CTGATTCTGTGGATAACCGTATTACCGCCTTTGAGTGAGCTGATACCGCTCGCCGCAGCCGAACGACCGA
GCGCAGCGAGTCAGTGAGCGAGGAAGCGGAAGAGCGCCCAATACGCAAACCGCCTCTCCCCGCGCGTTGG
CCGATTCATTTCGACTTCTGAGGCGGAAAGAACCAGGCCAATATGGGATCGGCCATTGAACAAGATGGAT
TGCACGCAGGTTCTCCGGCCGCTTGGGTGGAGAGGCTATTCGGCTATGACTGGGCACAACAGACAATCGG
CTGCTCTGATGCCGCCGTGTTCCGGCTGTCAGCGCAGGGGCGCCCGGTTCTTTTTGTCAAGACCGACCTG
TCCGGTGCCCTGAATGAACAATTCTACC
